Addgene plasmid #247593: pPOTv7-g418-3HA
Purpose: Trypanosoma brucei PCR only tagging (pPOT) vector for endogenous gene tagging
Depositing lab: Samuel Dean. Depositing organization: University of Warwick. Publication: A comprehensive toolkit for protein localization and functional analysis in trypanosomatids. Paterou A, Saez Conde J, Tyc J, Sunter JD, Vaughan S, Gull K, Dean S. Open Biol. 2025 Apr;15(4):240361. doi: 10.1098/rsob.240361. Epub 2025 Apr 2. PubMed 40169015.
Backbone
  Vector backbone: pPOT
  Vector type: Unspecified
Growth in bacteria
  Bacterial resistance: Ampicillin, 100 μg/mL
  Growth temperature: 37°C
  Growth strain: NEB Stable
  Copy number: High Copy
Gene/Insert
  Gene/Insert name: 3xHA
  Species: Synthetic
  Promoter: read through
  Cloning method: Restriction Enzyme; 5′ cloning site HindIII (not destroyed); 3′ cloning site BamHI (not destroyed)
  Sequencing primers: 5′ cTATGGGTTCTGGTAGTG; 3′ cTTAACTACCCGATCCTG
Terms and licenses: Academic/Nonprofit Terms; Industry Terms: Not Available to Industry
How to cite: pPOTv7-g418-3HA was a gift from Samuel Dean (Addgene plasmid # 247593 ; http://n2t.net/addgene:247593 ; RRID:Addgene_247593)
