[The description below was written by a language model from this plasmid's Addgene catalogue record and pLannotate feature annotations shown in this document.]
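Description:
pPOTv7-g418-3HA is a PCR-only tagging (pPOT) template plasmid for endogenous gene tagging in Trypanosoma brucei. It is not an expression vector in the usual sense. The plasmid serves as a PCR template from which a tag-plus-selection-marker cassette is amplified, normally with long primers that add homology to the target locus. The product then integrates into the parasite genome and fuses the tag to the gene of interest. The catalogued insert is a synthetic triple haemagglutinin (3xHA) epitope tag cloned between retained HindIII and BamHI sites. The promoter is recorded as "read through", meaning the cassette has no dedicated promoter and depends on transcription through the integration site, consistent with polycistronic transcription in trypanosomatids.

In bacteria the plasmid is maintained at high copy through a ColE1/pUC-type origin and selected with ampicillin via the AmpR β-lactamase gene and its promoter. The remaining backbone features are typical of a general cloning vector: an f1 origin, T7 and SP6 promoters flanking the cassette region, lac promoter/operator elements, and lacZα, lacI and bom fragments. The automated annotation of the 5,719 nt sequence finds two copies of the neomycin phosphotransferase (neo/nptII) coding sequence in the same orientation, matching the G418 selection in the plasmid name. The record does not explain the duplication, although it may allow either N- or C-terminal tagging amplicons to be made from one template. The annotation does not mark the 3xHA tag itself or any trypanosome intergenic or UTR processing sequences. Much of the region between and around the neo copies is unannotated, so the feature table alone does not establish the exact cassette layout. Tagged proteins can be detected with anti-HA reagents in localization and functional studies.
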