Features (pLannotate 1.2.2; 14 found; start..end, strand, type, name):
    171..962     +  CDS            neo: KKA2_KLEPN - Also known as kan, nptII. Experimental evidence at protein level: Swiss-Prot protein existence level 1. Resistance to kanamycin, neomycin, paromomycin, ribostamycin, butirosin and gentamicin B. From Klebsiella pneumoniae.
   1857..2648    +  CDS            neo: KKA2_KLEPN - Also known as kan, nptII. Experimental evidence at protein level: Swiss-Prot protein existence level 1. Resistance to kanamycin, neomycin, paromomycin, ribostamycin, butirosin and gentamicin B. From Klebsiella pneumoniae.
   2844..2862    -  promoter       SP6 promoter: promoter for bacteriophage SP6 RNA polymerase
   2904..2920    -  protein_bind   lac operator: The lac repressor binds to the lac operator to inhibit transcription in E. coli. This inhibition can be relieved by adding lactose or isopropyl-β-D-thiogalactopyranoside (IPTG). lac repressor encoded by lacI
   2928..2958    -  promoter       lac promoter: promoter for the E. coli lac operon
   2973..2994    -  protein_bind   CAP binding site: CAP binding activates transcription in the presence of cAMP. E. coli catabolite activator protein
   3007..3099    -  CDS            lacI (fragment): lac repressor; lacI; The lac repressor binds to the lac operator to inhibit transcription in E. coli. This inhibition can be relieved by adding lactose or isopropyl-β-D-thiogalactopyranoside (IPTG).
   3282..3870    -  rep_origin     ori: high-copy-number ColE1/pMB1/pBR322/pUC origin of replication
   4041..4901    -  CDS            AmpR: β-lactamase; bla; confers resistance to ampicillin, carbenicillin, and related antibiotics
   4902..5006    -  promoter       AmpR promoter: bla
   5033..5083    +  misc_feature   bom (fragment): basis of mobility region from pBR322
   5084..5539    -  rep_origin     f1 ori (sequence partly withheld): f1 bacteriophage origin of replication; arrow indicates direction of (+) strand synthesis
   5543..5700    -  CDS            lacZα (fragment): LacZα fragment of β-galactosidase; lacZ fragment
   5703..2       +  promoter       T7 promoter (across the origin): promoter for bacteriophage T7 RNA polymerase
>Addgene plasmid #247593 | pPOTv7-g418-3HA | addgene full sequence | sequence record 495178 | Addgene NGS Result
GGGCGAATTGGGCCCGTATAATGCAGACCTGCTGCAAGCTAGGGGCACAGCAAGGTCTTCTGAAATTCAT
GTTTTTTTTTTTTTTACTCTGCATTGCAGTCTCCGCTCTTATTTAGTTTTGCTTTACGTAAGGTCTCGTT
GCTGCCATAAAATAAGCTCTAGTGGAATTCATGATTGAACAAGATGGATTGCACGCAGGTTCTCCGGCCG
CTTGGGTGGAGAGGCTATTCGGCTATGACTGGGCACAACAGACAATCGGCTGCTCTGATGCCGCCGTGTT
CCGGCTGTCAGCGCAGGGGCGCCCGGTTCTTTTTGTCAAGACCGACCTGTCCGGTGCCCTGAATGAACTG
CAGGACGAGGCAGCGCGGCTATCGTGGCTGGCCACGACGGGCGTTCCTTGCGCAGCTGTGCTCGACGTTG
TCACTGAAGCGGGAAGGGACTGGCTGCTATTGGGCGAAGTGCCGGGGCAGGATCTCCTGTCATCTCACCT
TGCTCCTGCCGAGAAAGTATCCATCATGGCTGATGCAATGCGGCGGCTGCATACGCTTGATCCGGCTACC
TGCCCATTCGACCACCAAGCGAAACATCGCATCGAGCGAGCACGTACTCGGATGGAAGCCGGTCTTGTCG
ATCAGGATGATCTGGACGAAGAGCATCAGGGGCTCGCGCCAGCCGAACTGTTCGCCAGGCTCAAGGCGCG
CATGCCCGACGGCGAGGATCTCGTCGTGACCCACGGCGATGCCTGCTTGCCGAATATCATGGTGGAAAAT
GGCCGCTTTTCTGGATTCATCGACTGTGGCCGGCTGGGTGTGGCGGACCGCTATCAGGACATAGCGTTGG
CTACCCGTGATATTGCTGAAGAGCTTGGCGGCGAATGGGCTGACCGCTTCCTCGTGCTTTACGGTATCGC
CGCTCCCGATTCGCAGCGCATCGCCTTCTATCGCCTTCTTGACGAGTTCTTCTGACCATGGTGCCCATTT
AGTTGGCCTTTCCCTTGTCTCGTGTCTTTTCCGTGGAAAGGTTCCCGGAGTAATCTGATGGCACAGCAGG
GAGGTGCGCCTGCAGGTTGGTTAGGAAGGGGGGATGATGTAAAAGAAGAAAATGGGGGGATTCGAGCCCC
ACGCGTTGCTCAAGCTGTGTAGCGCAGGCGTTTCCTTACATATTTCTCTAACAGGCACGGAAGCCTAACA
AATACACTTGGCTTATTTTTTTGCCCCCTCATGTCTTGTACAAATATTTGCGATAGCTTAGCTATCAGCC
ACATTAATCAAACAAGTATACCAACAAGCCCGAAAACAGAAACTCAACTGCAACGGGTACCTATGGGTTC
TGGTAGTGGTTCCGGTTCCGGTTCTAAGCTTTATCCCTATGACGTTCCTGACTACGCTGGGTCGTACCCT
TATGATGTGCCGGATTACGCCGGAAGCTACCCATACGATGTACCGGACTACGCAGGATCCGGATCAGGAT
CTGGATCAGGATCGGGTAGTTAAGAGCTCCGCTGCGCTTAAATGTCTTTCATTATAATCAATGTATAACC
TTTATGTAGTATTTCAATCTATGCCGCTGTGTACGTGCACTGCGGTGCCTATCCTTCGGCATTAGAGAGT
CACTGTTTGTGTAGATCGTAGCTGCATGTCTGACATCTGGTTCATTAGTGCCGTTTTGAGTCTGCACTGT
TGTGCAACTTGATATTCATCACTGCACACCAACCGTGTGTTTCCTCCTTTGGGTGCACCCTTTAATCCTT
GTCTTCTCCTTTTTTGTCTCTTTCCCCCTCGAAAAGGTGTCAAACTACTGCCGCATAAACTACGGTTATC
CCAAATTTAAGAGAAAGCAATAAAGCATCAGCTAGCATGATTGAACAAGATGGATTGCACGCAGGTTCTC
CGGCCGCTTGGGTGGAGAGGCTATTCGGCTATGACTGGGCACAACAGACAATCGGCTGCTCTGATGCCGC
CGTGTTCCGGCTGTCAGCGCAGGGGCGCCCGGTTCTTTTTGTCAAGACCGACCTGTCCGGTGCCCTGAAT
GAACTGCAGGACGAGGCAGCGCGGCTATCGTGGCTGGCCACGACGGGCGTTCCTTGCGCAGCTGTGCTCG
ACGTTGTCACTGAAGCGGGAAGGGACTGGCTGCTATTGGGCGAAGTGCCGGGGCAGGATCTCCTGTCATC
TCACCTTGCTCCTGCCGAGAAAGTATCCATCATGGCTGATGCAATGCGGCGGCTGCATACGCTTGATCCG
GCTACCTGCCCATTCGACCACCAAGCGAAACATCGCATCGAGCGAGCACGTACTCGGATGGAAGCCGGTC
TTGTCGATCAGGATGATCTGGACGAAGAGCATCAGGGGCTCGCGCCAGCCGAACTGTTCGCCAGGCTCAA
GGCGCGCATGCCCGACGGCGAGGATCTCGTCGTGACCCACGGCGATGCCTGCTTGCCGAATATCATGGTG
GAAAATGGCCGCTTTTCTGGATTCATCGACTGTGGCCGGCTGGGTGTGGCGGACCGCTATCAGGACATAG
CGTTGGCTACCCGTGATATTGCTGAAGAGCTTGGCGGCGAATGGGCTGACCGCTTCCTCGTGCTTTACGG
TATCGCCGCTCCCGATTCGCAGCGCATCGCCTTCTATCGCCTTCTTGACGAGTTCTTCTGACTCGAGTGC
CCATTTAGTTGGCTTTTCCCTTGTCTCGTGTCTTTTCCGTGGAAAGGTTCCCGGAGTAATCTGATGGCAC
AGCAGGGAGGTGCGCCTGCAGGTTGGTTAGGAAGGGGGGATGATGTAAAAGAAGAAAATGGGGGGATTCG
AGCCCCGCACAGGTCTCTCAAATTGGATGCATAGCTTGAGTATTCTATAGTGTCACCTAAATAGCTTGGC
GTAATCATGGTCATAGCTGTTTCCTGTGTGAAATTGTTATCCGCTCACAATTCCACACAACATACGAGCC
GGAAGCATAAAGTGTAAAGCCTGGGGTGCCTAATGAGTGAGCTAACTCACATTAATTGCGTTGCGCTCAC
TGCCCGCTTTCCAGTCGGGAAACCTGTCGTGCCAGCTGCATTAATGAATCGGCCAACGCGCGGGGAGAGG
CGGTTTGCGTATTGGGCGCTCTTCCGCTTCCTCGCTCACTGACTCGCTGCGCTCGGTCGTTCGGCTGCGG
CGAGCGGTATCAGCTCACTCAAAGGCGGTAATACGGTTATCCACAGAATCAGGGGATAACGCAGGAAAGA
ACATGTGAGCAAAAGGCCAGCAAAAGGCCAGGAACCGTAAAAAGGCCGCGTTGCTGGCGTTTTTCCATAG
GCTCCGCCCCCCTGACGAGCATCACAAAAATCGACGCTCAAGTCAGAGGTGGCGAAACCCGACAGGACTA
TAAAGATACCAGGCGTTTCCCCCTGGAAGCTCCCTCGTGCGCTCTCCTGTTCCGACCCTGCCGCTTACCG
GATACCTGTCCGCCTTTCTCCCTTCGGGAAGCGTGGCGCTTTCTCATAGCTCACGCTGTAGGTATCTCAG
TTCGGTGTAGGTCGTTCGCTCCAAGCTGGGCTGTGTGCACGAACCCCCCGTTCAGCCCGACCGCTGCGCC
TTATCCGGTAACTATCGTCTTGAGTCCAACCCGGTAAGACACGACTTATCGCCACTGGCAGCAGCCACTG
GTAACAGGATTAGCAGAGCGAGGTATGTAGGCGGTGCTACAGAGTTCTTGAAGTGGTGGCCTAACTACGG
CTACACTAGAAGAACAGTATTTGGTATCTGCGCTCTGCTGAAGCCAGTTACCTTCGGAAAAAGAGTTGGT
AGCTCTTGATCCGGCAAACAAACCACCGCTGGTAGCGGTGGTTTTTTTGTTTGCAAGCAGCAGATTACGC
GCAGAAAAAAAGGATCTCAAGAAGATCCTTTGATCTTTTCTACGGGGTCTGACGCTCAGTGGAACGAAAA
CTCACGTTAAGGGATTTTGGTCATGAGATTATCAAAAAGGATCTTCACCTAGATCCTTTTAAATTAAAAA
TGAAGTTTTAAATCAATCTAAAGTATATATGAGTAAACTTGGTCTGACAGTTACCAATGCTTAATCAGTG
AGGCACCTATCTCAGCGATCTGTCTATTTCGTTCATCCATAGTTGCCTGACTCCCCGTCGTGTAGATAAT
TACGATACGGGAGGGCTTACCATCTGGCCCCAGTGCTGCAATGATACCGCGAGACCCACGCTCACCGGCT
CCAGATTTATCAGCAATAAACCAGCCAGCCGGAAGGGCCGAGCGCAGAAGTGGTCCTGCAACTTTATCCG
CCTCCATCCAGTCTATTAATTGTTGCCGGGAAGCTAGAGTAAGTAGTTCGCCAGTTAATAGTTTGCGCAA
CGTTGTTGCCATTGCTACAGGCATCGTGGTGTCACGCTCGTCGTTTGGTATGGCTTCATTCAGCTCCGGT
TCCCAACGATCAAGGCGAGTTACATGATCCCCCATGTTGTGCAAAAAAGCGGTTAGCTCCTTCGGTCCTC
CGATCGTTGTCAGAAGTAAGTTGGCCGCAGTGTTATCACTCATGGTTATGGCAGCACTGCATAATTCTCT
TACTGTCATGCCATCCGTAAGATGCTTTTCTGTGACTGGTGAGTACTCAACCAAGTCATTCTGAGAATAG
TGTATGCGGCGACCGAGTTGCTCTTGCCCGGCGTCAATACGGGATAATACCGCGCCACATAGCAGAACTT
TAAAAGTGCTCATCATTGGAAAACGTTCTTCGGGGCGAAAACTCTCAAGGATCTTACCGCTGTTGAGATC
CAGTTCGATGTAACCCACTCGTGCACCCAACTGATCTTCAGCATCTTTTACTTTCACCAGCGTTTCTGGG
TGAGCAAAAACAGGAAGGCAAAATGCCGCAAAAAAGGGAATAAGGGCGACACGGAAATGTTGAATACTCA
TACTCTTCCTTTTTCAATATTATTGAAGCATTTATCAGGGTTATTGTCTCATGAGCGGATACATATTTGA
ATGTATTTAGAAAAATAAACAAATAGGGGTTCCGCGCACATTTCCCCGAAAAGTGCCACCTGATGCGGTG
TGAAATACCGCACAGATGCGTAAGGAGAAAATACCGCATCAGGAAATTGTAAGCGTTAATATTTTGTTAA
AATTCGCGTTAAATTTTTGTTAAATCAGCTCATTTTTTAACCAATAGGCCGAAATCGGCAAAATCCCTTA
TAAATCAAAAGAATAGACCGAGATAGGGT
[37 nt withheld, positions 5210-5246]
AAAGAACGTGGACTCCAACGTCAAAGG
[49 nt withheld, positions 5274-5322]
T
[91 nt withheld, positions 5324-5414]
G
[98 nt withheld, positions 5416-5513]
ACTTAATGCGCCGCTACAGGGCGCGTCCATTCGCCATTCAGGCTGCGCAACTGTTGGGAAGGGCGATCGG
TGCGGGCCTCTTCGCTATTACGCCAGCTGGCGAAAGGGGGATGTGCTGCAAGGCGATTAAGTTGGGTAAC
GCCAGGGTTTTCCCAGTCACGACGTTGTAAAACGACGGCCAGTGAATTGTAATACGACTCACTATA
